>Addgene plasmid #197066 | pAAVS1_EF1a-GEM2-Halo-FKBP-IRES-Blast | addgene full sequence | sequence record 402604 | Addgene NGS Result
TTGCCCGGCGTCAATACGGGATAATACCGCGCCACATAGCAGAACTTTAAAAGTGCTCATCATTGGAAAA
CGTTCTTCGGGGCGAAAACTCTCAAGGATCTTACCGCTGTTGAGATCCAGTTCGATGTAACCCACTCGTG
CACCCAACTGATCTTCAGCATCTTTTACTTTCACCAGCGTTTCTGGGTGAGCAAAAACAGGAAGGCAAAA
TGCCGCAAAAAAGGGAATAAGGGCGACACGGAAATGTTGAATACTCATACTCTTCCTTTTTCAATATTAT
TGAAGCATTTATCAGGGTTATTGTCTCATGAGCGGATACATATTTGAATGTATTTAGAAAAATAAACAAA
TAGGGGTTCCGCGCACATTTCCCCGAAAAGTGCCACCTG
[124 nt withheld, positions 390-513]
C
[91 nt withheld, positions 515-605]
A
[49 nt withheld, positions 607-655]
CCTTTGACGTTGGAGTCCACGTTCTTT
[37 nt withheld, positions 683-719]
ACCCTATCTCGGTCTATTCTTTTGATTTATAAGGGATTTTGCCGATTTCGGCCTATTGGTTAAAAAATGA
GCTGATTTAACAAAAATTTAACGCGAATTTTAACAAAATATTAACGCTTACAATTTGCCATTCGCCATTC
AGGCTGCGCAACTGTTGGGAAGGGCGATCGGTGCGGGCCTCTTCGCTATTACGCCAGCCCAAGCTACCAT
GATAAGTAAGTAATATTAAGGTACGGGAGGTACTTGGAGCGGCCGTCGACCTACTCTCTTCCGCATTGGA
GTCGCTTTAACTGGCCCTGGCTTTGGCAGCCTGTGCTGACCCATGCAGTCCTCCTTACCATCCCTCCCTC
GACTTCCCCTCTTCCGATGTTGAGCCCCTCCAGCCGGTCCTGGACTTTGTCTCCTTCCCTGCCCTGCCCT
CTCCTGAACCTGAGCCAGCTCCCATAGCTCAGTCTGGTCTATCTGCCTGGCCCTGGCCATTGTCACTTTG
CGCTGCCCTCCTCTCGCCCCCGAGTGCCCTTGCTGTGCCGCCGGAACTCTGCCCTCTAACGCTGCCGTCT
CTCTCCTGAGTCCGGACCACTTTGAGCTCTACTGGCTTCTGCGCCGCCTCTGGCCCACTGTTTCCCCTTC
CCAGGCAGGTCCTGCTTTCTCTGACCTGCATTCTCTCCCCTGGGCCTGTGCCGCTTTCTGTCTGCAGCTT
GTGGCCTGGGTCACCTCTACGGCTGGCCCAGATCCTTCCCTGCCGCCTCCTTCAGGTTCCGTCTTCCTCC
ACTCCCTCTTCCCCTTGCTCTCTGCTGTGTTGCTGCCCAAGGATGCTCTTTCCGGAGCACTTCCTTCTCG
GCGCTGCACCACGTGATGTCCTCTGAGCGGATCCTCCCCGTGTCTGGGTCCTCTCCGGGCATCTCTCCTC
CCTCACCCAACCCCATGCCGTCTTCACTCGCTGGGTTCCCTTTTCCTTCTCCTTCTGGGGCCTGTGCCAT
CTCTCGTTTCTTAGGATGGCCTTCTCCGACGGATGTCTCCCTTGCGTCCCGCCTCCCCTTCTTGTAGGCC
TGCATCATCACCGTTTTTCTGGACAACCCCAAAGTACCCCGTCTCCCTGGCTTTAGCCACCTCTCCATCC
TCTTGCTTTCTTTGCCTGGACACCCCGTTCTCCTGTGGATTCGGGTCACCTCTCACTCCTTTCATTTGGG
CAGCTCCCCTACCCCCCTTACCTCTCTAGTCTGTGCTAGCTCTTCCAGCCCCCTGTCATGGCATCTTCCA
GGGGTCCGAGAGCTCAGCTAGTCTTCTTCCTCCAACCCGGGCCCCTATGTCCACTTCAGGACAGCATGTT
TGCTGCCTCCAGGGATCCTGTGTCCCCGAGCTGGGACCACCTTATATTCCCAGGGCCGGTTAATGTGGCT
CTGGTTCTGGGTACTTTTATCTGTCCCCTCCACCCCACAGTGGGGCGCATGCGTGGAATTATCACCTCGA
GAATAAAATATCTTTATTTTCATTACATCTGTGTGTTGGTTTTTTGTGTGAATCGATAGTACTAACATAC
GCTCTCCATCAAAACAAAACGAAACAAAACAAACTAGCAAAATAGGCTGTCCCCAGTGCAAGTGCAGGTG
CCAGAACATTTCTCTACTAGTCGTGAGGCTCCGGTGCCCGTCAGTGGGCAGAGCGCACATCGCCCACAGT
CCCCGAGAAGTTGGGGGGAGGGGTCGGCAATTGAACCGGTGCCTAGAGAAGGTGGCGCGGGGTAAACTGG
GAAAGTGATGTCGTGTACTGGCTCCGCCTTTTTCCCGAGGGTGGGGGAGAACCGTATATAAGTGCAGTAG
TCGCCGTGAACGTTCTTTTTCGCAACGGGTTTGCCGCCAGAACACAGGTAAGTGCCGTGTGTGGTTCCCG
CGGGCCTGGCCTCTTTACGGGTTATGGCCCTTGCGTGCCTTGAATTACTTCCACCTGGCTCCAGTACGTG
ATTCTTGATCCCGAGCTGGAGCCAGGGGCGGGCCTTGCGCTTTAGGAGCCCCTTCGCCTCGTGCTTGAGT
TGAGGCCTGGCCTGGGCGCTGGGGCCGCCGCGTGCGAATCTGGTGGCACCTTCGCGCCTGTCTCGCTGCT
TTCGATAAGTCTCTAGCCATTTAAAATTTTTGATGACCTGCTGCGACGCTTTTTTTCTGGCAAGATAGTC
TTGTAAATGCGGGCCAGGATCTGCACACTGGTATTTCGGTTTTTGGGGCCGCGGGCGGCGACGGGGCCCG
TGCGTCCCAGCGCACATGTTCGGCGAGGCGGGGCCTGCGAGCGCGGCCACCGAGAATCGGACGGGGGTAG
TCTCAAGCTGGCCGGCCTGCTCTGGTGCCTGGCCTCGCGCCGCCGTGTATCGCCCCGCCCTGGGCGGCAA
GGCTGGCCCGGTCGGCACCAGTTGCGTGAGCGGAAAGATGGCCGCTTCCCGGCCCTGCTCCAGGGGGCTC
AAAATGGAGGACGCGGCGCTCGGGAGAGCGGGCGGGTGAGTCACCCACACAAAGGAAAGGGGCCTTTCCG
TCCTCAGCCGTCGCTTCATGTGACTCCACGGAGTACCGGGCGCCGTCCAGGCACCTCGATTAGTTCTGGA
GCTTTTGGAGTACGTCGTCTTTAGGTTGGGGGGAGGGGTTTTATGCGATGGAGTTTCCCCACACTGAGTG
GGTGGAGACTGAAGTTAGGCCAGCTTGGCACTTGATGTAATTCTCCTTGGAATTTGCCCTTTTTGAGTTT
GGATCTTGGTTCATTCTCAAGCCTCAGACAGTGGTTCAAAGTTTTTTTCTTCCATTTCAGGTGTCGTGAA
CACGGGCTGCAGAAGTTGGTCGTGAGGCACTGGGCAGGTAAGTATCAAGGTTACAAGACAGGTTTAAGGA
GACCAATAGAAACTGGGCTTGTCGAGACAGAGAAGACTCTTGCGTTTCTGATAGGCACCTATTGGTCTTA
CTGACATCCACTTTGCCTTTCTCTCCACAGGTGTCCACTCCCAGTTCAATTACAGCTCTTAAGGCTAGAG
TACTTAATACGACTCACTATAGGCTAGCCTCGAGAATTTTGCCACCATGGGATCCACCGATAACGCCCCT
CAGCTGGCCCTGCGGGATGTGGCAGCTAGACAGCTGGCTAATGCCACCAAAACCGTGCCCCAACTGCGCA
CCATCACACCCAGATGGCTGGTCAGACTGCTGCACTGGACCCCTGTGGAAGCCGGCATCTACCGGGTTAA
CCAGGTGAAGGACGCCTCCCAGATTACCGTCGCTTGTAGCGAGAGAGATGAGAGCGAGCTGCCCGAAACC
TTCGTGGACTACATCGACAATCCTAGAGAGTACCTGCTGAGCGCCGTGAACACAGTGGTGGACGTGCATA
CCAGAATCAGCGACCTGTATAGCAACCCCCACGACCAGATCCGGGAACAGCTCAGACTGACAATCGAGAT
CATGAAAGAAAGACAAGAGTCCGAGCTGATCAACAGCAGAGAATACGGCCTGCTGAACAACGTGGCCCCC
GGCCAGCTGGTGCACACAAGAAACGGCGCCCCAACACCTGACGACCTGGACGAGCTGCTGATCAGAGTGT
GGAAGGAACCTGCTTTTTTTCTGGCCCACCCTCAGGCCATCGCCGCCTTCGGCAGAGAGTGCACACGGCG
GGGCGTGCCACCTGCCACAGTGTCCCTGTTCGGCAGCAGCTTCATCACCTGGCGGGGCGTGCCTCTGATC
CCCAGCGACAAGGTGCCTCTGGAAAACGGTAAGACCAAGATCCTGCTGCTCAGGGTCGGAGAGTCTAGAC
AGGGAGTTGTGGGACTGTACCAGCCTAATCTGCCTGGCGAGCAGGGCATGGGCCTGTCTGTGCGGTTCAT
GGGCATCAACCGGAAGGCCCTGGCCAGCTACCTGGTGTCTCTGTACTGCAGCCTGGCCGTGCTGACCGAT
GATGCCCTGGCCGTGCTGGATAACGTGGACGTGACCCAGTACCACACCTACAGATACAACGGTACCGGCG
GCGGAGGCAGCGGCGGCGGATCTGGCGGCGGCAGCGCAGAAATCGGTACTGGCTTTCCATTCGACCCCCA
TTATGTGGAAGTCCTGGGCGAGCGCATGCACTACGTCGATGTTGGTCCGCGCGATGGCACCCCTGTGCTG
TTCCTGCACGGTAACCCGACCTCCTCCTACGTGTGGCGCAACATCATCCCGCATGTTGCACCGACCCATC
GCTGCATTGCTCCAGACCTGATCGGTATGGGCAAATCCGACAAACCAGACCTGGGTTATTTCTTCGACGA
CCACGTCCGCTTCATGGATGCCTTCATCGAAGCCCTGGGTCTGGAAGAGGTCGTCCTGGTCATTCACGAC
TGGGGCTCCGCTCTGGGTTTCCACTGGGCCAAGCGCAATCCAGAGCGCGTCAAAGGTATTGCATTTATGG
AGTTCATCCGCCCTATCCCGACCTGGGACGAATGGCCAGAATTTGCCCGCGAGACCTTCCAGGCCTTCCG
CACCACCGACGTCGGCCGCAAGCTGATCATCGATCAGAACGTTTTTATCGAGGGTACGCTGCCGATGGGT
GTCGTCCGCCCGCTGACTGAAGTCGAGATGGACCATTACCGCGAGCCGTTCCTGAATCCTGTTGACCGCG
AGCCACTGTGGCGCTTCCCAAACGAGCTGCCAATCGCCGGTGAGCCAGCGAACATCGTCGCGCTGGTCGA
AGAATACATGGACTGGCTGCACCAGTCCCCTGTCCCGAAGCTGCTGTTCTGGGGCACCCCAGGCGTTCTG
ATCCCACCGGCCGAAGCCGCTCGCCTGGCCAAAAGCCTGCCTAACTGCAAGGCTGTGGACATCGGCCCGG
GTCTGAATCTGCTGCAAGAAGACAACCCGGACCTGATCGGCAGCGAGATCGCGCGCTGGCTGTCTACTCT
GGAGATTTCCGGTAAGCTTGGAAGCGCCGGCTCTGCCGCTGGCAGCGGCGAGGGCGGAGTGCAGGTGGAA
ACCATCTCCCCAGGAGACGGGCGCACCTTCCCCAAGCGCGGCCAGACCTGCGTGGTGCACTACACCGGGA
TGCTTGAAGATGGAAAGAAATTTGATTCCTCCCGGGACAGAAACAAGCCCTTTAAGTTTATGCTAGGCAA
GCAGGAGGTGATCCGAGGCTGGGAAGAAGGGGTTGCCCAGATGAGTGTGGGTCAGAGAGCCAAACTGACT
ATATCTCCAGATTATGCCTATGGTGCCACTGGGCACCCAGGCATCATCCCACCACATGCCACTCTCGTCT
TCGATGTGGAGCTTCTAAAACTGGAATAGGCTCTAGCCCAATTCCGCCCCCCCCCCTAACGTTACTGGCC
GAAGCCGCTTGGAATAAGGCCGGTGTGCGTTTGTCTATATGTTATTTTCCACCATATTGCCGTCTTTTGG
CAATGTGAGGGCCCGGAAACCTGGCCCTGTCTTCTTGACGAGCATTCCTAGGGGTCTTTCCCCTCTCGCC
AAAGGAATGCAAGGTCTGTTGAATGTCGTGAAGGAAGCAGTTCCTCTGGAAGCTTCTTGAAGACAAACAA
CGTCTGTAGCGACCCTTTGCAGGCAGCGGAACCCCCCACCTGGCGACAGGTGCCTCTGCGGCCAAAAGCC
ACGTGTATAAGATACACCTGCAAAGGCGGCACAACCCCAGTGCCACGTTGTGAGTTGGATAGTTGTGGAA
AGAGTCAAATGGCTCTCCTCAAGCGTATTCAACAAGGGGCTGAAGGATGCCCAGAAGGTACCCCATTGTA
TGGGATCTGATCTGGGGCCTCGGTGCACATGCTTTACATGTGTTTAGTCGAGGTTAAAAAAACGTCTAGG
CCCCCCGAACCACGGGGACGTGGTTTTCCTTTGAAAAACACGATGATAATATGGGCGCCAAGCCTTTGTC
TCAAGAAGAATCCACCCTCATTGAAAGAGCAACGGCTACAATCAACAGCATCCCCATCTCTGAAGACTAC
AGCGTCGCCAGCGCAGCTCTCTCTAGCGACGGCCGCATCTTCACTGGTGTCAATGTATATCATTTTACTG
GGGGACCTTGTGCAGAACTCGTGGTGCTGGGCACTGCTGCTGCTGCGGCAGCTGGCAACCTGACTTGTAT
CGTCGCGATCGGAAATGAGAACAGGGGCATCTTGAGCCCCTGCGGACGGTGCCGACAGGTGCTTCTCGAT
CTGCATCCTGGGATCAAAGCCATAGTGAAGGACAGTGATGGACAGCCGACGGCAGTTGGGATTCGTGAAT
TGCTGCCCTCTGGTTATGTGTGGGAGGGCTAAGCACTTCGTGGCCGAGGAGCAGGACTGACACGTGCTAC
GAGATTTCGATTCCACCGCCGCCTTCTATGAAAGGTTGGGCTTCGGAATCGTTTTCCGGGACGCCGGCTG
GATGATCCTCCAGCGCGGGGATCTCATGCTGGAGTTCTTCGCCCACCCCAACTTGTTTATTGCAGCTTAT
AATGGTTACAAATAAAGCAATAGCATCACAAATTTCACAAATAAAGCATTTTTTTCACTGCATTCTAGTT
GTGGTTTGTCCAAACTCATCAATGTATCTTATCATGTCTGTATACCGTCGACCTCTAGTATGCATCACTA
GGGACAGGATTGGTGACAGAAAAGCCCCATCCTTAGGCCTCCTCCTTCCTAGTCTCCTGATATTGGGTCT
AACCCCCACCTCCTGTTAGGCAGATTCCTTATCTGGTGACACACCCCCATTTCCTGGAGCCATCTCTCTC
CTTGCCAGAACCTCTAAGGTTTGCTTACGATGGAGCCAGAGAGGATCCTGGGAGGGAGAGCTTGGCAGGG
GGTGGGAGGGAAGGGGGGGATGCGTGACCTGCCCGGTTCTCAGTGGCCACCCTGCGCTACCCTCTCCCAG
AACCTGAGCTGCTCTGACGCGGCTGTCTGGTGCGTTTCACTGATCCTGGTGCTGCAGCTTCCTTACACTT
CCCAAGAGGAGAAGCAGTTTGGAAAAACAAAATCAGAATAAGTTGGTCCTGAGTTCTAACTTTGGCTCTT
CACCTTTCTAGTCCCCAATTTATATTGTTCCTCCGTGCGTCAGTTTTACCTGTGAGATAAGGCCAGTAGC
CAGCCCCGTCCTGGCAGGGCTGTGGTGAGGAGGGGGGTGTCCGTGTGGAAAACTCCCTTTGTGAGAATGG
TGCGTCCTAGGTGTTCACCAGGTCGTGGCCGCCTCTACTCCCTTTCTCTTTCTCCATCCTTCTTTCCTTA
AAGAGTCCCCAGTGCTATCTGGGACATATTCCTCCGCCCAGAGCAGGGTCCCGCTTCCCTAAGGCCCTGC
TCTGGGCTTCTGGGTTTGAGTCCTTGGCAAGCCCAGGAGAGGCGCTCAGGCTTCCCTGTCCCCCTTCCTC
GTCCACCATCTCATGCCCCTGGCTCTCCTGCCCCTTCCCTACAGGGGTTCCTGGCTCTGCTCTTCAGACT
GAGCCCCGTTCCCCTGCATCCCCGTTCCCCTGCATCCCCCTTCCCCTGCATCCCCCAGAGGCCCCAGGCC
ACCTACTTGGCCTGGACCCCACGAGAGGCCACCCCAGCCCTGTCTACCAGGCTGCCTTTTGGGTGGATTC
TCCTCCAACTGTGGGGTGACTGCTTGGCAAACTCACTCTTCGGGGTATCCCAGGAGGCCTGGAGCATTGG
GGTGGGCTGGGGTTCAGAGAGGAGGGATTCCCTTCTCAGGTTACGTGGCCAAGAAGCAGGGGAGCTGGGT
TTGGGTCAGGTCTGGGTGTGGGGTGACCAGCTTATGCTGTTTGCCCAGGACAGCCTAGTTTTAGCGCTGA
AACCCTCAGTCCTAGGAAAACAGGGATGGTTGGTCACTGTCTCTGGGCTCGACCGATGCCCTTGAGAGCC
TTCAACCCAGTCAGCTCCTTCCGGTGGGCGCGGGGCATGACTATCGTCGCCGCACTTATGACTGTCTTCT
TTATCATGCAACTCGTAGGACAGGTGCCGGCAGCGCTCTTCCGCTTCCTCGCTCACTGACTCGCTGCGCT
CGGTCGTTCGGCTGCGGCGAGCGGTATCAGCTCACTCAAAGGCGGTAATACGGTTATCCACAGAATCAGG
GGATAACGCAGGAAAGAACATGTGAGCAAAAGGCCAGCAAAAGGCCAGGAACCGTAAAAAGGCCGCGTTG
CTGGCGTTTTTCCATAGGCTCCGCCCCCCTGACGAGCATCACAAAAATCGACGCTCAAGTCAGAGGTGGC
GAAACCCGACAGGACTATAAAGATACCAGGCGTTTCCCCCTGGAAGCTCCCTCGTGCGCTCTCCTGTTCC
GACCCTGCCGCTTACCGGATACCTGTCCGCCTTTCTCCCTTCGGGAAGCGTGGCGCTTTCTCATAGCTCA
CGCTGTAGGTATCTCAGTTCGGTGTAGGTCGTTCGCTCCAAGCTGGGCTGTGTGCACGAACCCCCCGTTC
AGCCCGACCGCTGCGCCTTATCCGGTAACTATCGTCTTGAGTCCAACCCGGTAAGACACGACTTATCGCC
ACTGGCAGCAGCCACTGGTAACAGGATTAGCAGAGCGAGGTATGTAGGCGGTGCTACAGAGTTCTTGAAG
TGGTGGCCTAACTACGGCTACACTAGAAGAACAGTATTTGGTATCTGCGCTCTGCTGAAGCCAGTTACCT
TCGGAAAAAGAGTTGGTAGCTCTTGATCCGGCAAACAAACCACCGCTGGTAGCGGTGGTTTTTTTGTTTG
CAAGCAGCAGATTACGCGCAGAAAAAAAGGATCTCAAGAAGATCCTTTGATCTTTTCTACGGGGTCTGAC
GCTCAGTGGAACGAAAACTCACGTTAAGGGATTTTGGTCATGAGATTATCAAAAAGGATCTTCACCTAGA
TCCTTTTAAATTAAAAATGAAGTTTTAAATCAATCTAAAGTATATATGAGTAAACTTGGTCTGACAGTTA
CCAATGCTTAATCAGTGAGGCACCTATCTCAGCGATCTGTCTATTTCGTTCATCCATAGTTGCCTGACTC
CCCGTCGTGTAGATAACTACGATACGGGAGGGCTTACCATCTGGCCCCAGTGCTGCAATGATACCGCGAG
ACCCACGCTCACCGGCTCCAGATTTATCAGCAATAAACCAGCCAGCCGGAAGGGCCGAGCGCAGAAGTGG
TCCTGCAACTTTATCCGCCTCCATCCAGTCTATTAATTGTTGCCGGGAAGCTAGAGTAAGTAGTTCGCCA
GTTAATAGTTTGCGCAACGTTGTTGCCATTGCTACAGGCATCGTGGTGTCACGCTCGTCGTTTGGTATGG
CTTCATTCAGCTCCGGTTCCCAACGATCAAGGCGAGTTACATGATCCCCCATGTTGTGCAAAAAAGCGGT
TAGCTCCTTCGGTCCTCCGATCGTTGTCAGAAGTAAGTTGGCCGCAGTGTTATCACTCATGGTTATGGCA
GCACTGCATAATTCTCTTACTGTCATGCCATCCGTAAGATGCTTTTCTGTGACTGGTGAGTACTCAACCA
AGTCATTCTGAGAATAGTGTATGCGGCGACCGAGTTGCTC
Features (pLannotate 1.2.2; 21 found; start..end, strand, type, name):
    259..363     -  promoter       AmpR promoter: bla
    390..818     +  rep_origin     f1 ori (sequence partly withheld): f1 bacteriophage origin of replication; arrow indicates direction of (+) strand synthesis
    850..917     -  CDS            lacZα (fragment): LacZα fragment of β-galactosidase; lacZ fragment
   1544..2045    +  misc_feature   HA-L: left homology arm from the adeno-associated virus integration site (AAVS1) within intron 1 of the human PPP1R12C gene
   2191..2239    +  polyA_signal   poly(A) signal: synthetic polyadenylation signal
   2253..2344    +  misc_feature   pause site: RNA polymerase II transcriptional pause signal from the human α2 globin gene
   2356..3518    +  promoter       EF-1α promoter: strong constitutive promoter for human elongation factor EF-1α
   3557..3689    +  intron         chimeric intron: chimera between introns from human β-globin and immunoglobulin heavy chain genes
   3734..3752    +  promoter       T7 promoter: promoter for bacteriophage T7 RNA polymerase
   3785..4699    +  CDS            srpI: SRPI_SYNE7 - Experimental evidence at protein level: Swiss-Prot protein existence level 1. From Synechococcus elongatus (strain PCC 7942 / FACHB-805) (Anacystis nidulans R2).
   4745..5631    +  CDS            HaloTag® (fragment): modified bacterial dehalogenase that forms covalent bonds with chloroalkane derivatives
   5675..5998    +  CDS            DD-C: destabilization domain that can be stabilized by Shield1 in the ProteoTuner™ system FKBP12 mutant optimized for use as a C-terminal tag
   6116..6578    +  misc_feature   IRES: internal ribosome entry site (IRES) of the encephalomyocarditis virus (EMCV)
   6586..6981    +  CDS            BSD: blasticidin S deaminase; Aspergillus terreus BSD; confers resistance to blasticidin
   6982..7009    +  CDS            BleoR (fragment): antibiotic-binding protein; Sh ble from Streptoalloteichus hindustanus; confers resistance to bleomycin, phleomycin, and Zeocin™
   7019..7144    +  CDS            ble (fragment): BLE_KLEPN - Experimental evidence at protein level: Swiss-Prot protein existence level 1. Binding protein with a strong affinity to the bleomycin family of antibiotics. Binds to CL990; an antimitotic-antibiotic compound. From Klebsiella pneumoniae.
   7139..7260    +  polyA_signal   SV40 poly(A) signal: SV40 polyadenylation signal
   7296..8132    +  misc_feature   HA-R: right homology arm from the adeno-associated virus integration site (AAVS1) within intron 1 of the human PPP1R12C gene
   8538..8668    +  CDS            TcR (fragment): tetracycline efflux protein; tet; confers resistance to tetracycline
   8848..9436    -  rep_origin     ori: high-copy-number ColE1/pMB1/pBR322/pUC origin of replication
   9607..258     -  CDS            AmpR (across the origin): β-lactamase; bla; confers resistance to ampicillin, carbenicillin, and related antibiotics
