[The description below was written by a language model from this plasmid's Addgene catalogue record and pLannotate feature annotations shown in this document.]
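Description:
pAAVS1_EF1a-GEM2-Halo-FKBP-IRES-Blast is a 10.2 kb homology-directed repair donor plasmid, built on the pSH-EFIRES-B backbone, for knocking a constitutive expression cassette into the human AAVS1 safe-harbour locus (intron 1 of PPP1R12C). It is propagated in E. coli through a high-copy ColE1/pUC-type origin with ampicillin resistance, and it also carries an f1 origin. Short lacZα, tetracycline-resistance and bleomycin-resistance fragments are annotated, which appear to be non-functional cloning remnants. The record lists it as a CRISPR-type vector, but no nuclease or guide RNA is encoded, so locus cleavage must be supplied from another source.

Between the left and right AAVS1 homology arms, a synthetic poly(A) signal and an α2-globin transcriptional pause site precede the cassette, presumably insulating it from read-through transcription of the host gene. The EF-1α promoter followed by a chimeric intron then drives a single bicistronic transcript that ends at an SV40 poly(A) signal. The first open reading frame is GEM2, a human codon-optimised encapsulin from Synechococcus elongatus (annotated as SrpI), fused at its C terminus to HaloTag and then to FKBP. The annotation software matches the FKBP segment to an FKBP12-derived destabilisation domain, whereas the catalogue simply calls it FKBP. An EMCV IRES downstream allows translation of blasticidin S deaminase, so blasticidin selection enriches for cells expressing the fusion.

The associated publication concerns genetically encoded multimeric (GEM) tags for localising proteins within cells by cryo-EM. In keeping with this, the encapsulin would self-assemble into a recognisable particle, HaloTag allows covalent labelling with chloroalkane ligands, and FKBP is a domain commonly used for chemically induced dimerisation. The record itself does not describe the coupling scheme to a target protein.
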