Addgene plasmid #197066: pAAVS1_EF1a-GEM2-Halo-FKBP-IRES-Blast
Purpose: Donor plasmid for human AAVS1 locus knock-in, constitutive expression of GEM2-Halo-FKBP
Depositing lab: Julia Mahamid. Publication: Genetically encoded multimeric tags for subcellular protein localization in cryo-EM. Fung HKH, Hayashi Y, Salo VT, Babenko A, Zagoriy I, Brunner A, Ellenberg J, Muller CW, Cuylen-Haering S, Mahamid J. Nat Methods. 2023 Dec;20(12):1900-1908. doi: 10.1038/s41592-023-02053-0. Epub 2023 Nov 6. PubMed 37932397.
Backbone
  Vector backbone: pSH-EFIRES-B
  Vector type: Mammalian Expression, CRISPR
  Selectable markers: Blasticidin
Growth in bacteria
  Bacterial resistance: Ampicillin, 100 μg/mL
  Growth temperature: 37°C
  Growth strain: DH5alpha
  Copy number: Unknown
Gene/Insert
  Gene/Insert name: Encapsulin (alt name: GEM2)
  Species: Synechococcus elongatus
  Mutation: Codon-optimised for human cell expression
  Tag / fusion protein: HaloTag (C terminal on insert); FKBP (C terminal on insert)
Resource information
  A portion of this plasmid was derived from a plasmid made by: Plasmid includes DNA fragments derived from Addgene plasmid #129719.
Terms and licenses: Academic/Nonprofit Terms; Industry Terms: Not Available to Industry
Depositor comments: Please visit https://www.biorxiv.org/content/10.1101/2022.12.10.519870v1 for bioRxiv preprint.
How to cite: pAAVS1_EF1a-GEM2-Halo-FKBP-IRES-Blast was a gift from Julia Mahamid (Addgene plasmid # 197066 ; http://n2t.net/addgene:197066 ; RRID:Addgene_197066)
